>Addgene plasmid #69977 | pY005 (pcDNA3.1-hLb3Cpf1) | depositor partial sequence | sequence record 124360 | hLb3Cpf1
ATGGATTACGGCAACGGCCAGTTTGAGCGGAGAGCCCCCCTGACCAAGACAATCACCCTGCGCCTGAAGC
CTATCGGCGAGACACGGGAGACAATCCGCGAGCAGAAGCTGCTGGAGCAGGACGCCGCCTTCAGAAAGCT
GGTGGAGACAGTGACCCCTATCGTGGACGATTGTATCAGGAAGATCGCCGATAACGCCCTGTGCCACTTT
GGCACCGAGTATGACTTCAGCTGTCTGGGCAACGCCATCTCTAAGAATGACAGCAAGGCCATCAAGAAGG
AGACAGAGAAGGTGGAGAAGCTGCTGGCCAAGGTGCTGACCGAGAATCTGCCAGATGGCCTGCGCAAGGT
GAACGACATCAATTCCGCCGCCTTTATCCAGGATACACTGACCTCTTTCGTGCAGGACGATGCCGACAAG
CGGGTGCTGATCCAGGAGCTGAAGGGCAAGACCGTGCTGATGCAGCGGTTCCTGACCACACGGATCACAG
CCCTGACCGTGTGGCTGCCCGACAGAGTGTTCGAGAACTTTAATATCTTCATCGAGAACGCCGAGAAGAT
GAGAATCCTGCTGGACTCCCCTCTGAATGAGAAGATCATGAAGTTTGACCCAGATGCCGAGCAGTACGCC
TCTCTGGAGTTCTATGGCCAGTGCCTGTCTCAGAAGGACATCGATAGCTACAACCTGATCATCTCCGGCA
TCTATGCCGACGATGAGGTGAAGAACCCTGGCATCAATGAGATCGTGAAGGAGTACAATCAGCAGATCCG
GGGCGACAAGGATGAGTCCCCACTGCCCAAGCTGAAGAAGCTGCACAAGCAGATCCTGATGCCAGTGGAG
AAGGCCTTCTTTGTGCGCGTGCTGTCTAACGACAGCGATGCCCGGAGCATCCTGGAGAAGATCCTGAAGG
ACACAGAGATGCTGCCCTCCAAGATCATCGAGGCCATGAAGGAGGCAGATGCAGGCGACATCGCCGTGTA
CGGCAGCCGGCTGCACGAGCTGAGCCACGTGATCTACGGCGATCACGGCAAGCTGTCCCAGATCATCTAT
GACAAGGAGTCCAAGAGGATCTCTGAGCTGATGGAGACACTGTCTCCAAAGGAGCGCAAGGAGAGCAAGA
AGCGGCTGGAGGGCCTGGAGGAGCACATCAGAAAGTCTACATACACCTTCGACGAGCTGAACAGGTATGC
CGAGAAGAATGTGATGGCAGCATACATCGCAGCAGTGGAGGAGTCTTGTGCCGAGATCATGAGAAAGGAG
AAGGATCTGAGGACCCTGCTGAGCAAGGAGGACGTGAAGATCCGGGGCAACAGACACAATACACTGATCG
TGAAGAACTACTTTAATGCCTGGACCGTGTTCCGGAACCTGATCAGAATCCTGAGGCGCAAGTCCGAGGC
CGAGATCGACTCTGACTTCTACGATGTGCTGGACGATTCCGTGGAGGTGCTGTCTCTGACATACAAGGGC
GAGAATCTGTGCCGCAGCTATATCACCAAGAAGATCGGCTCCGACCTGAAGCCCGAGATCGCCACATACG
GCAGCGCCCTGAGGCCTAACAGCCGCTGGTGGTCCCCAGGAGAGAAGTTTAATGTGAAGTTCCACACCAT
CGTGCGGAGAGATGGCCGGCTGTACTATTTCATCCTGCCCAAGGGCGCCAAGCCTGTGGAGCTGGAGGAC
ATGGATGGCGACATCGAGTGTCTGCAGATGAGAAAGATCCCTAACCCAACAATCTTTCTGCCCAAGCTGG
TGTTCAAGGACCCTGAGGCCTTCTTTAGGGATAATCCAGAGGCCGACGAGTTCGTGTTTCTGAGCGGCAT
GAAGGCCCCCGTGACAATCACCAGAGAGACATACGAGGCCTACAGGTATAAGCTGTATACCGTGGGCAAG
CTGCGCGATGGCGAGGTGTCCGAAGAGGAGTACAAGCGGGCCCTGCTGCAGGTGCTGACCGCCTACAAGG
AGTTTCTGGAGAACAGAATGATCTATGCCGACCTGAATTTCGGCTTTAAGGATCTGGAGGAGTATAAGGA
CAGCTCCGAGTTTATCAAGCAGGTGGAGACACACAACACCTTCATGTGCTGGGCCAAGGTGTCTAGCTCC
CAGCTGGACGATCTGGTGAAGTCTGGCAACGGCCTGCTGTTCGAGATCTGGAGCGAGCGCCTGGAGTCCT
ACTATAAGTACGGCAATGAGAAGGTGCTGCGGGGCTATGAGGGCGTGCTGCTGAGCATCCTGAAGGATGA
GAACCTGGTGTCCATGCGGACCCTGCTGAACAGCCGGCCCATGCTGGTGTACCGGCCAAAGGAGTCTAGC
AAGCCTATGGTGGTGCACCGGGATGGCAGCAGAGTGGTGGACAGGTTTGATAAGGACGGCAAGTACATCC
CCCCTGAGGTGCACGACGAGCTGTATCGCTTCTTTAACAATCTGCTGATCAAGGAGAAGCTGGGCGAGAA
GGCCCGGAAGATCCTGGACAACAAGAAGGTGAAGGTGAAGGTGCTGGAGAGCGAGAGAGTGAAGTGGTCC
AAGTTCTACGATGAGCAGTTTGCCGTGACCTTCAGCGTGAAGAAGAACGCCGATTGTCTGGACACCACAA
AGGACCTGAATGCCGAAGTGATGGAGCAGTATAGCGAGTCCAACAGACTGATCCTGATCAGGAATACCAC
AGATATCCTGTACTATCTGGTGCTGGACAAGAATGGCAAGGTGCTGAAGCAGAGATCCCTGAACATCATC
AATGACGGCGCCAGGGATGTGGACTGGAAGGAGAGGTTCCGCCAGGTGACAAAGGATAGAAACGAGGGCT
ACAATGAGTGGGATTATTCCAGGACCTCTAACGACCTGAAGGAGGTGTACCTGAATTATGCCCTGAAGGA
GATCGCCGAGGCCGTGATCGAGTACAACGCCATCCTGATCATCGAGAAGATGTCTAATGCCTTTAAGGAC
AAGTATAGCTTCCTGGACGACGTGACCTTCAAGGGCTTCGAGACAAAGCTGCTGGCCAAGCTGAGCGATC
TGCACTTTAGGGGCATCAAGGACGGCGAGCCATGTTCCTTCACAAACCCCCTGCAGCTGTGCCAGAACGA
TTCTAATAAGATCCTGCAGGACGGCGTGATCTTTATGGTGCCAAATTCTATGACACGGAGCCTGGACCCC
GACACCGGCTTCATCTTTGCCATCAACGACCACAATATCAGGACCAAGAAGGCCAAGCTGAACTTTCTGA
GCAAGTTCGATCAGCTGAAGGTGTCCTCTGAGGGCTGCCTGATCATGAAGTACAGCGGCGATTCCCTGCC
TACACACAACACCGACAATCGCGTGTGGAACTGCTGTTGCAATCACCCAATCACAAACTATGACCGGGAG
ACAAAGAAGGTGGAGTTCATCGAGGAGCCCGTGGAGGAGCTGTCCCGCGTGCTGGAGGAGAATGGCATCG
AGACAGACACCGAGCTGAACAAGCTGAATGAGCGGGAGAACGTGCCTGGCAAGGTGGTGGATGCCATCTA
CTCTCTGGTGCTGAATTATCTGCGCGGCACAGTGAGCGGAGTGGCAGGACAGAGGGCCGTGTACTATAGC
CCTGTGACCGGCAAGAAGTACGATATCTCCTTTATCCAGGCCATGAACCTGAATAGGAAGTGTGACTACT
ATAGGATCGGCTCCAAGGAGAGGGGAGAGTGGACCGATTTCGTGGCCCAGCTGATCAAC
