>Addgene plasmid #69977 | pY005 (pcDNA3.1-hLb3Cpf1) | addgene partial sequence | sequence record 125570 | CMV-F 5'-CGCAAATGGGCGGTAGGCGTG-3'
ACTAGAGAACCCACTGCTTACTGGCTTATCGAAATTAATACGACTCACTATAGGGAGACCCAAGCTGGCT
AGCGTTTAAACTTAAGCTTGGTACCGCCACCATGGATTACGGCAACGGCCAGTTTGAGCGGAGAGCCCCC
CTGACCAAGACAATCACCCTGCGCCTGAAGCCTATCGGCGAGACACGGGAGACAATCCGCGAGCAGAAGC
TGCTGGAGCAGGACGCCGCCTTCAGAAAGCTGGTGGAGACAGTGACCCCTATCGTGGACGATTGTATCAG
GAAGATCGCCGATAACGCCCTGTGCCACTTTGGCACCGAGTATGACTTCAGCTGTCTGGGCAACGCCATC
TCTAAGAATGACAGCAAGGCCATCAAGAAGGAGACAGAGAAGGTGGAGAAGCTGCTGGCCAAGGTGCTGA
CCGAGAATCTGCCAGATGGCCTGCGCAAGGTGAACGACATCAATTCCGCCGCCTTTATCCAGGATACACT
GACCTCTTTCGTGCAGGACGATGCCGACAAGCGGGTGCTGATCCAGGAGCTGAAGGGCAAGACCGTGCTG
ATGCAGCGGTTCCTGACCACACGGATCACAGCCCTGACCGTGTGGCTGCCCGACAGAGTGTTCGAGAACT
TTAATATCTTCATCGAGAACGCCGAGAAGATGAGAATCCTGCTGGACTCCCCTCTGAATGAGAAGATCAT
GAAGTTTGACCCAGATGCCGAGCAGTACGCCTCTCTGGAGTTCTATGGCCAGTGCCTGTCTCAGAAGGAC
ATCGATAGCTACAACCTGATCATCTCCGGCATCTATGCCGACGATGAGGTGAAGAACCCTGGCATCAATG
AGATCGTGAAGGAGTACAATCAGCAGATCCGGGGCGACAAGGATGAGTCCCCACTGCCCAAGCT
