>Addgene plasmid #69977 | pY005 (pcDNA3.1-hLb3Cpf1) | addgene partial sequence | sequence record 125571 | BGH-rev 5'-TAGAAGGCACAGTCGAGG-3'
CTCTAGACTCGAGCGGCCGCCACTGTGCTGGATATCTGCAGAATTCTTAGGCATAGTCGGGGACATCATA
TGGGTATGCATAATCAGGCACGTCGTAGGGATAAGCGTAATCTGGAACATCGTATGGGTAGGATCCCTTT
TTCTTTTTTGCCTGGCCGGCCTTTTTCGTGGCCGCCGGCCTTTTGTTGATCAGCTGGGCCACGAAATCGG
TCCACTCTCCCCTCTCCTTGGAGCCGATCCTATAGTAGTCACACTTCCTATTCAGGTTCATGGCCTGGAT
AAAGGAGATATCGTACTTCTTGCCGGTCACAGGGCTATAGTACACGGCCCTCTGTCCTGCCACTCCGCTC
ACTGTGCCGCGCAGATAATTCAGCACCAGAGAGTAGATGGCATCCACCACCTTGCCAGGCACGTTCTCCC
GCTCATTCAGCTTGTTCAGCTCGGTGTCTGTCTCGATGCCATTCTCCTCCAGCACGCGGGACAGCTCCTC
CACGGGCTCCTCGATGAACTCCACCTTCTTTGTCTCCCGGTCATAGTTTGTGATTGGGTGATTGCAACAG
CAGTTCCACACGCGATTGTCGGTGTTGTGTGTAGGCAGGGAATCGCCGCTGTACTTCATGATCAGGCAGC
CCTCAGAGGACACCTTCAGCTGATCGAACTTGCTCAGAAAGTTCAGCTTGGCCTTCTTGGTCCTGATATT
GTGGTCGTTGATGGCAAAGATGAAGCCGGTGTCGGGGTCCAGGCTCCGTGTCATAGAATTTGGCACCATA
AAGATCACGCCGTCCTGCAGGATCTTATTAGAATCGTTCTGGCACAGCTGCAGGGGGTTTGTGAAGGAAC
ATGGCTCGCCGTCCTTGATGCCCCTAAAGTGCAGATCGCTCAGCTTGGCCAGCAGCTTTGTC
