[The description below was written by a language model from this plasmid's Addgene catalogue record.]
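Description:
pY005 (pcDNA3.1-hLb3Cpf1) is a mammalian expression plasmid of about 9.4 kb, built on the pcDNA3.1 backbone and classed as a CRISPR vector. It is propagated in E. coli under ampicillin selection. It also carries a neomycin resistance marker, so transfected mammalian cells can be selected with G418. The record gives no feature table, so the origin of replication and other backbone elements are not itemised. The listed 3′ sequencing primer (BGH-rev) fits the bovine growth hormone polyadenylation signal that normally follows the cloning site in pcDNA3.1.

The payload is a roughly 3.8 kb human codon-optimised ("humanized") open reading frame encoding Cpf1 from Lachnospiraceae bacterium MC2017, designated Lb3Cpf1. Transcription is driven by the strong constitutive CMV promoter. Cpf1 is a single-protein, RNA-guided endonuclease of a class 2 CRISPR-Cas system. At its C terminus the protein is fused to a nuclear localisation signal, which directs this bacterial enzyme into the nucleus of mammalian cells, and to a 3xHA epitope tag, which allows detection by immunoblotting or immunostaining.

The plasmid supplies only the nuclease. No guide RNA expression cassette is recorded, so a crRNA would have to be provided separately for any targeting experiment. The stated purpose is simply expression of humanized Lb3Cpf1. The construct comes from work characterising Cpf1 orthologues as programmable nucleases, and it is suited to testing this orthologue's expression and activity in mammalian cells. Part of the plasmid derives from commercially synthesised DNA, and the cloning method is not stated.
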