Addgene plasmid #69977: pY005 (pcDNA3.1-hLb3Cpf1)
Purpose: Expresses humanized Lb3Cpf1
Depositing lab: Feng Zhang. Depositing organization: Broad Institute. Publication: Cpf1 Is a Single RNA-Guided Endonuclease of a Class 2 CRISPR-Cas System. Zetsche B, Gootenberg JS, Abudayyeh OO, Slaymaker IM, Makarova KS, Essletzbichler P, Volz SE, Joung J, van der Oost J, Regev A, Koonin EV, Zhang F. Cell. 2015 Sep 23. pii: S0092-8674(15)01200-3. doi: 10.1016/j.cell.2015.09.038. PubMed 26422227.
Backbone
  Vector backbone: pcDNA3.1
  Backbone size w/o insert (bp): 5354
  Total vector size (bp): 9400
  Vector type: Mammalian Expression, CRISPR
  Selectable markers: Neomycin (select with G418)
Growth in bacteria
  Bacterial resistance: Ampicillin, 100 μg/mL
  Growth temperature: 37°C
  Growth strain: NEB Stable
  Copy number: Unknown
Gene/Insert
  Gene/Insert name: hLb3Cpf1 (alt name: Cpf1)
  Species: Lachnospiraceae bacterium MC2017
  Insert size (bp): 3837
  Promoter: CMV
  Tag / fusion protein: NLS & 3xHA (C terminal on insert)
  Cloning method: Unknown
  Sequencing primers: 5′ CMV-F; 3′ BGH-rev
Resource information
  A portion of this plasmid was derived from a plasmid made by: GenScript USA Inc.
Terms and licenses: Academic/Nonprofit Terms; Industry Terms: Not Available to Industry
How to cite: pY005 (pcDNA3.1-hLb3Cpf1) was a gift from Feng Zhang (Addgene plasmid # 69977 ; http://n2t.net/addgene:69977 ; RRID:Addgene_69977)
